>Addgene plasmid #161676 | IDG_TTYH2_OE_1 | addgene full sequence | sequence record 334544 | Addgene NGS Result
CAATTACGGGGTCATTAGTTCATAGCCCATATATGGAGTTCCGCGTTACATAACTTACGGTAAATGGCCC
GCCTGGCTGACCGCCCAACGACCCCCGCCCATTGACGTCAATAATGACGTATGTTCCCATAGTAACGCCA
ATAGGGACTTTCCATTGACGTCAATGGGTGGAGTATTTACGGTAAACTGCCCACTTGGCAGTACATCAAG
TGTATCATATGCCAAGTACGCCCCCTATTGACGTCAATGACGGTAAATGGCCCGCCTGGCATTATGCCCA
GTACATGACCTTATGGGACTTTCCTACTTGGCAGTACATCTACGTATTAGTCATCGCTATTACCATGGTG
ATGCGGTTTTGGCAGTACATCAATGGGCGTGGATAGCGGTTTGACTCACGGGGATTTCCAAGTCTCCACC
CCATTGACGTCAATGGGAGTTTGTTTTGGCACCAAAATCAACGGGACTTTCCAAAATGTCGTAACAACTC
CGCCCCATTGACGCAAATGGGCGGTAGGCGTGTACGGTGGGAGGTCTATATAAGCAGAGCTCTCTGGCTA
ACTGTCGGGATCAACAAGTTTGTACAAAAAAGTTGGCACAATGCAGGCGGCGCGCGTGGACTACATCGCT
CCCTGGTGGGTCGTGTGGCTGCACAGCGTCCCGCACGTCGGCCTGCGCCTGCAGCCCGTGAACAGCACCT
TCAGCCCCGGCGACGAGAGTTACCAGGAGTCGCTGCTGTTCCTGGGGCTGGTGGCCGCCGTCTGCCTGGG
CCTGAACCTCATCTTCCTTGTGGCTTACCTGGTCTGTGCATGCCACTGCCGGCGGGACGATGCGGTGCAG
ACCAAGCAGCACCACTCCTGCTGCATCACCTGGACGGCCGTGGTGGCCGGGCTCATCTGCTGTGCTGCGG
TGGGCGTTGGTTTCTATGGAAACAGCGAGACCAACGATGGGGCGTACCAGCTGATGTACTCCTTGGACGA
TGCCAACCACACCTTCTCTGGGATCGATGCTCTGGTTTCCGGAACTACCCAGAAGATGAAGGTGGACCTA
GAGCAGCACCTGGCCCGGCTCAGTGAGATCTTTGCTGCCCGGGGCGATTACCTGCAGACCCTGAAGTTCA
TACAGCAGATGGCGGGCAGCGTTGTTGTTCAGCTCTCAGGACTGCCCGTGTGGAGGGAGGTCACCATGGA
GCTGACCAAGCTATCCGACCAGACTGGCTACGTGGAGTACTACAGGTGGCTCTCCTACCTCCTGCTCTTT
ATCCTGGACCTGGTCATCTGCCTCATTGCCTGCCTGGGACTGGCCAAGCGCTCCAAGTGTCTCCTGGCCT
CGATGCTGTGCTGTGGGGCACTGAGCCTGCTCCTCAGTTGGGCATCCCTGGCCGCTGATGGCTCTGCGGC
AGTGGCCACCAGTGACTTCTGTGTGGCTCCTGACACCTTCATCCTGAACGTCACGGAGGGCCAGATCAGC
ACAGAGGTGACTCGCTACTACCTGTATTGCAGCCAGAGTGGAAGCAGCCCCTTCCAGCAGACCCTGACCA
CCTTCCAGCGCGCACTTACCACCATGCAGATCCAGGTCGCGGGGCTGCTGCAGTTTGCCGTGCCCCTCTT
CTCCACTGCAGAGGAAGACCTGCTTGCAATCCAGCTCCTGCTGAACTCCTCAGAGTCCAGCCTTCACCAG
CTGACCGCCATGGTGGACTGCCGAGGGCTGCACAAGGATTATCTGGACGCTCTTGCTGGCATCTGCTACG
ACGGCCTCCAGGGCTTGCTGTACCTTGGCCTCTTCTCCTTCCTGGCCGCCCTCGCCTTCTCCACCATGAT
CTGTGCAGGGCCAAGGGCCTGGAAGCACTTCACCACCAGAAACAGAGACTACGATGACATTGATGATGAT
GACCCCTTTAACCCCCAAGCCTGGCGCATGGCGGCTCACAGTCCCCCGAGGGGACAGCTTCACAGCTTCT
GCAGCTACAGCAGTGGCCTGGGAAGTCAGACCAGCCTGCAGCCCCCGGCCCAGACCATCTCCAACGCCCC
TGTCTCCGAGTACATGAACCAAGCCATGCTCTTTGGTAGGAACCCACGCTACGAGAACGTGCCACTAATC
GGGAGAGCCTCCCCTCCGCCTACGTACTCTCCCAGCATGAGAGCCACCTACCTGTCTGTGGCGGATGAGC
ACCTGAGGCACTACGGGAATCAGTTTCCAGCCTTGCCAACTTTCTTGTACAAAGTGGTTGGTAAGCCTAT
CCCTAACCCTCTCCTCGGTCTCGATTCTACGTAGTAATGAGCTAGCGCTAACCGGTGGCGCGTTAAGTCG
ACAATCAACCTCTGGATTACAAAATTTGTGAAAGATTGACTGGTATTCTTAACTATGTTGCTCCTTTTAC
GCTATGTGGATACGCTGCTTTAATGCCTTTGTATCATGCTATTGCTTCCCGTATGGCTTTCATTTTCTCC
TCCTTGTATAAATCCTGGTTGCTGTCTCTTTATGAGGAGTTGTGGCCCGTTGTCAGGCAACGTGGCGTGG
TGTGCACTGTGTTTGCTGACGCAACCCCCACTGGTTGGGGCATTGCCACCACCTGTCAGCTCCTTTCCGG
GACTTTCGCTTTCCCCCTCCCTATTGCCACGGCGGAACTCATCGCCGCCTGCCTTGCCCGCTGCTGGACA
GGGGCTCGGCTGTTGGGCACTGACAATTCCGTGGTGTTGTCGGGGAAATCATCGTCCTTTCCTTGGCTGC
TCGCCTGTGTTGCCACCTGGATTCTGCGCGGGACGTCCTTCTGCTACGTCCCTTCGGCCCTCAATCCAGC
GGACCTTCCTTCCCGCGGCCTGCTGCCGGCTCTGCGGCCTCTTCCGCGTCTTCGCCTTCGCCCTCAGACG
AGTCGGATCTCCCTTTGGGCCGCCTCCCCGCGTCGACTTTAAGACCAATGACTTACAAGGCAGCTGTAGA
TCTTAGCCACTTTTTAAAAGAAAAGGGGGGACTGGAAGGGCTAATTCACTCCCAACGAAGACAAGATCTG
CTTTTTGCTTGTACTGGGTCTCTCTGGTTAGACCAGATCTGAGCCTGGGAGCTCTCTGGCTAACTAGGGA
ACCCACTGCTTAAGCCTCAATAAAGCTTGCCTTGAGTGCTTCAAGTAGTGTGTGCCCGTCTGTTGTGTGA
CTCTGGTAACTAGAGATCCCTCAGACCCTTTTAGTCAGTGTGGAAAATCTCTAGCAGTACGTATAGTAGT
TCATGTCATCTTATTATTCAGTATTTATAACTTGCAAAGAAATGAATATCAGAGAGTGAGAGGAACTTGT
TTATTGCAGCTTATAATGGTTACAAATAAAGCAATAGCATCACAAATTTCACAAATAAAGCATTTTTTTC
ACTGCATTCTAGTTGTGGTTTGTCCAAACTCATCAATGTATCTTATCATGTCTGGCTCTAGCTATCCCGC
CCCTAACTCCGCCCATCCCGCCCCTAACTCCGCCCAGTTCCGCCCATTCTCCGCCCCATGGCTGACTAAT
TTTTTTTATTTATGCAGAGGCCGAGGCCGCCTCGGCCTCTGAGCTATTCCAGAAGTAGTGAGGAGGCTTT
TTTGGAGGCCTAGGGACGTACCCAATTCGCCCTATAGTGAGTCGTATTACGCGCGCTCACTGGCCGTCGT
TTTACAACGTCGTGACTGGGAAAACCCTGGCGTTACCCAACTTAATCGCCTTGCAGCACATCCCCCTTTC
GCCAGCTGGCGTAATAGCGAAGAGGCCCGCACCGATCGCCCTTCCCAACAGTTGCGCAGCCTGAATGGCG
AATGGG
[124 nt withheld, positions 3787-3910]
C
[91 nt withheld, positions 3912-4002]
A
[49 nt withheld, positions 4004-4052]
CCTTTGACGTTGGAGTCCACGTTCTTT
[37 nt withheld, positions 4080-4116]
ACCCTATCTCGGTCTATTCTTTTGATTTATAAGGGATTTTGCCGATTTCGGCCTATTGGTTAAAAAATGA
GCTGATTTAACAAAAATTTAACGCGAATTTTAACAAAATATTAACGCTTACAATTTAGGTGGCACTTTTC
GGGGAAATGTGCGCGGAACCCCTATTTGTTTATTTTTCTAAATACATTCAAATATGTATCCGCTCATGAG
ACAATAACCCTGATAAATGCTTCAATAATATTGAAAAAGGAAGAGTATGAGTATTCAACATTTCCGTGTC
GCCCTTATTCCCTTTTTTGCGGCATTTTGCCTTCCTGTTTTTGCTCACCCAGAAACGCTGGTGAAAGTAA
AAGATGCTGAAGATCAGTTGGGTGCACGAGTGGGTTACATCGAACTGGATCTCAACAGCGGTAAGATCCT
TGAGAGTTTTCGCCCCGAAGAACGTTTTCCAATGATGAGCACTTTTAAAGTTCTGCTATGTGGCGCGGTA
TTATCCCGTATTGACGCCGGGCAAGAGCAACTCGGTCGCCGCATACACTATTCTCAGAATGACTTGGTTG
AGTACTCACCAGTCACAGAAAAGCATCTTACGGATGGCATGACAGTAAGAGAATTATGCAGTGCTGCCAT
AACCATGAGTGATAACACTGCGGCCAACTTACTTCTGACAACGATCGGAGGACCGAAGGAGCTAACCGCT
TTTTTGCACAACATGGGGGATCATGTAACTCGCCTTGATCGTTGGGAACCGGAGCTGAATGAAGCCATAC
CAAACGACGAGCGTGACACCACGATGCCTGTAGCAATGGCAACAACGTTGCGCAAACTATTAACTGGCGA
ACTACTTACTCTAGCTTCCCGGCAACAATTAATAGACTGGATGGAGGCGGATAAAGTTGCAGGACCACTT
CTGCGCTCGGCCCTTCCGGCTGGCTGGTTTATTGCTGATAAATCTGGAGCCGGTGAGCGTGGGTCTCGCG
GTATCATTGCAGCACTGGGGCCAGATGGTAAGCCCTCCCGTATCGTAGTTATCTACACGACGGGGAGTCA
GGCAACTATGGATGAACGAAATAGACAGATCGCTGAGATAGGTGCCTCACTGATTAAGCATTGGTAACTG
TCAGACCAAGTTTACTCATATATACTTTAGATTGATTTAAAACTTCATTTTTAATTTAAAAGGATCTAGG
TGAAGATCCTTTTTGATAATCTCATGACCAAAATCCCTTAACGTGAGTTTTCGTTCCACTGAGCGTCAGA
CCCCGTAGAAAAGATCAAAGGATCTTCTTGAGATCCTTTTTTTCTGCGCGTAATCTGCTGCTTGCAAACA
AAAAAACCACCGCTACCAGCGGTGGTTTGTTTGCCGGATCAAGAGCTACCAACTCTTTTTCCGAAGGTAA
CTGGCTTCAGCAGAGCGCAGATACCAAATACTGTTCTTCTAGTGTAGCCGTAGTTAGGCCACCACTTCAA
GAACTCTGTAGCACCGCCTACATACCTCGCTCTGCTAATCCTGTTACCAGTGGCTGCTGCCAGTGGCGAT
AAGTCGTGTCTTACCGGGTTGGACTCAAGACGATAGTTACCGGATAAGGCGCAGCGGTCGGGCTGAACGG
GGGGTTCGTGCACACAGCCCAGCTTGGAGCGAACGACCTACACCGAACTGAGATACCTACAGCGTGAGCT
ATGAGAAAGCGCCACGCTTCCCGAAGGGAGAAAGGCGGACAGGTATCCGGTAAGCGGCAGGGTCGGAACA
GGAGAGCGCACGAGGGAGCTTCCAGGGGGAAACGCCTGGTATCTTTATAGTCCTGTCGGGTTTCGCCACC
TCTGACTTGAGCGTCGATTTTTGTGATGCTCGTCAGGGGGGCGGAGCCTATGGAAAAACGCCAGCAACGC
GGCCTTTTTACGGTTCCTGGCCTTTTGCTGGCCTTTTGCTCACATGTTCTTTCCTGCGTTATCCCCTGAT
TCTGTGGATAACCGTATTACCGCCTTTGAGTGAGCTGATACCGCTCGCCGCAGCCGAACGACCGAGCGCA
GCGAGTCAGTGAGCGAGGAAGCGGAAGAGCGCCCAATACGCAAACCGCCTCTCCCCGCGCGTTGGCCGAT
TCATTAATGCAGCTGGCACGACAGGTTTCCCGACTGGAAAGCGGGCAGTGAGCGCAACGCAATTAATGTG
AGTTAGCTCACTCATTAGGCACCCCAGGCTTTACACTTTATGCTTCCGGCTCGTATGTTGTGTGGAATTG
TGAGCGGATAACAATTTCACACAGGAAACAGCTATGACCATGATTACGCCAAGCGCGCAATTAACCCTCA
CTAAAGGGAACAAAAGCTGGAGCTGCAAGCTTAATGTAGTCTTATGCAATACTCTTGTAGTCTTGCAACA
TGGTAACGATGAGTTAGCAACATGCCTTACAAGGAGAGAAAAAGCACCGTGCATGCCGATTGGTGGAAGT
AAGGTGGTACGATCGTGCCTTATTAGGAAGGCAACAGACGGGTCTGACATGGATTGGACGAACCACTGAA
TTGCCGCATTGCAGAGATATTGTATTTAAGTGCCTAGCTCGATACATAAACGGGTCTCTCTGGTTAGACC
AGATCTGAGCCTGGGAGCTCTCTGGCTAACTAGGGAACCCACTGCTTAAGCCTCAATAAAGCTTGCCTTG
AGTGCTTCAAGTAGTGTGTGCCCGTCTGTTGTGTGACTCTGGTAACTAGAGATCCCTCAGACCCTTTTAG
TCAGTGTGGAAAATCTCTAGCAGTGGCGCCCGAACAGGGACTTGAAAGCGAAAGGGAAACCAGAGGAGCT
CTCTCGACGCAGGACTCGGCTTGCTGAAGCGCGCACGGCAAGAGGCGAGGGGCGGCGACTGGTGAGTACG
CCAAAAATTTTGACTAGCGGAGGCTAGAAGGAGAGAGATGGGTGCGAGAGCGTCAGTATTAAGCGGGGGA
GAATTAGATCGCGATGGGAAAAAATTCGGTTAAGGCCAGGGGGAAAGAAAAAATATAAATTAAAACATAT
AGTATGGGCAAGCAGGGAGCTAGAACGATTCGCAGTTAATCCTGGCCTGTTAGAAACATCAGAAGGCTGT
AGACAAATACTGGGACAGCTACAACCATCCCTTCAGACAGGATCAGAAGAACTTAGATCATTATATAATA
CAGTAGCAACCCTCTATTGTGTGCATCAAAGGATAGAGATAAAAGACACCAAGGAAGCTTTAGACAAGAT
AGAGGAAGAGCAAAACAAAAGTAAGACCACCGCACAGCAAGCGGCCGCTGATCTTCAGACCTGGAGGAGG
AGATATGAGGGACAATTGGAGAAGTGAATTATATAAATATAAAGTAGTAAAAATTGAACCATTAGGAGTA
GCACCCACCAAGGCAAAGAGAAGAGTGGTGCAGAGAGAAAAAAGAGCAGTGGGAATAGGAGCTTTGTTCC
TTGGGTTCTTGGGAGCAGCAGGAAGCACTATGGGCGCAGCGTCAATGACGCTGACGGTACAGGCCAGACA
ATTATTGTCTGGTATAGTGCAGCAGCAGAACAATTTGCTGAGGGCTATTGAGGCGCAACAGCATCTGTTG
CAACTCACAGTCTGGGGCATCAAGCAGCTCCAGGCAAGAATCCTGGCTGTGGAAAGATACCTAAAGGATC
AACAGCTCCTGGGGATTTGGGGTTGCTCTGGAAAACTCATTTGCACCACTGCTGTGCCTTGGAATGCTAG
TTGGAGTAATAAATCTCTGGAACAGATTTGGAATCACACGACCTGGATGGAGTGGGACAGAGAAATTAAC
AATTACACAAGCTTAATACACTCCTTAATTGAAGAATCGCAAAACCAGCAAGAAAAGAATGAACAAGAAT
TATTGGAATTAGATAAATGGGCAAGTTTGTGGAATTGGTTTAACATAACAAATTGGCTGTGGTATATAAA
ATTATTCATAATGATAGTAGGAGGCTTGGTAGGTTTAAGAATAGTTTTTGCTGTACTTTCTATAGTGAAT
AGAGTTAGGCAGGGATATTCACCATTATCGTTTCAGACCCACCTCCCAACCCCGAGGGGACCCTTGCGCC
TTTTCCAAGGCAGCCCTGGGTTTGCGCAGGGACGCGGCTGCTCTGGGCGTGGTTCCGGGAAACGCAGCGG
CGCCGACCCTGGGTCTCGCACATTCTTCACGTCCGTTCGCAGCGTCACCCGGATCTTCGCCGCTACCCTT
GTGGGCCCCCCGGCGACGCTTCCTGCTCCGCCCCTAAGTCGGGAAGGTTCCTTGCGGTTCGCGGCGTGCC
GGACGTGACAAACGGAAGCCGCACGTCTCACTAGTACCCTCGCAGACGGACAGCGCCAGGGAGCAATGGC
AGCGCGCCGACCGCGATGGGCTGTGGCCAATAGCGGCTGCTCAGCAGGGCGCGCCGAGAGCAGCGGCCGG
GAAGGGGCGGTGCGGGAGGCGGGGTGTGGGGCGGTAGTGTGGGCCCTGTTCCTGCCCGCGCGGTGTTCCG
CATTCTGCAAGCCTCCGGAGCGCACGTCGGCAGTCGGCTCCCTCGTTGACCGAATCACCGACCTCTCTCC
CCAGGGGGTACCACCATGGCCAAGCCTTTGTCTCAAGAAGAATCCACCCTCATTGAAAGAGCAACGGCTA
CAATCAACAGCATCCCCATCTCTGAAGACTACAGCGTCGCCAGCGCAGCTCTCTCTAGCGACGGCCGCAT
CTTCACTGGTGTCAATGTATATCATTTTACTGGGGGACCTTGTGCAGAACTCGTGGTGCTGGGCACTGCT
GCTGCTGCGGCAGCTGGCAACCTGACTTGTATCGTCGCGATCGGAAATGAGAACAGGGGCATCTTGAGCC
CCTGCGGACGGTGCCGACAGGTGCTTCTCGATCTGCATCCTGGGATCAAAGCCATAGTGAAGGACAGTGA
TGGACAGCCGACGGCAGTTGGGATTCGTGAATTGCTGCCCTCTGGTTATGTGTGGGAGGGCCTGCAGCTG
CAGTAGTAAGAATTCTAGATCTTGAGACAAATGGCAGTATTCATCCACAATTTTAAAAGAAAAGGGGGGA
TTGGGGGGTACAGTGCAGGGGAAAGAATAGTAGACATAATAGCAACAGACATACAAACTAAAGAATTACA
AAAACAAATTACAAAAATTCAAAATTTTCGGGTTTATTACAGGGACAGCAGAGATCCACTTTGGCGCCGG
CTCGAGGGGGCCCGGGGTTATTAATAGTAAT
Features (pLannotate 1.2.2; 31 found; start..end, strand, type, name):
     44..347     +  enhancer       CMV enhancer: human cytomegalovirus immediate early enhancer
    348..551     +  promoter       CMV promoter: human cytomegalovirus (CMV) immediate early promoter
    575..592     +  protein_bind   attB1 (fragment): mutant version of attB; core recombination site for the Gateway® BP reaction BP Clonase™
    601..2202    +  CDS            TTYH2: TTYH2_HUMAN - Also known as C17orf29. Experimental evidence at protein level: Swiss-Prot protein existence level 1. Probable large-conductance Ca(2+)-activated chloride channel. May play a role in Ca(2+) signal transduction. May be involved in cell proliferation and cell aggregation. From Homo sapiens (Human).
   2210..2227    -  protein_bind   attB2 (fragment): mutant version of attB; core recombination site for the Gateway® BP reaction BP Clonase™
   2230..2271    +  CDS            V5 tag: epitope tag from simian virus 5
   2313..2901    +  misc_feature   WPRE: woodchuck hepatitis virus posttranscriptional regulatory element
   2952..2971    +  misc_feature   cPPT/CTS (fragment): central polypurine tract and central termination sequence of HIV-1
   2973..3206    +  LTR            3' LTR (ΔU3): self-inactivating 3' long terminal repeat (LTR) from HIV-1
   3284..3405    +  polyA_signal   SV40 poly(A) signal: SV40 polyadenylation signal
   3445..3580    +  rep_origin     SV40 ori: SV40 origin of replication
   3601..3619    -  promoter       T7 promoter: promoter for bacteriophage T7 RNA polymerase
   3627..3782    +  CDS            lacZα (fragment): LacZα fragment of β-galactosidase; lacZ fragment
   3787..4215    +  rep_origin     f1 ori (sequence partly withheld): f1 bacteriophage origin of replication; arrow indicates direction of (+) strand synthesis
   4268..4372    +  promoter       AmpR promoter: bla
   4373..5233    +  CDS            AmpR: β-lactamase; bla; confers resistance to ampicillin, carbenicillin, and related antibiotics
   5404..5992    +  rep_origin     ori: high-copy-number ColE1/pMB1/pBR322/pUC origin of replication
   6175..6267    +  CDS            lacI (fragment): lac repressor; lacI; The lac repressor binds to the lac operator to inhibit transcription in E. coli. This inhibition can be relieved by adding lactose or isopropyl-β-D-thiogalactopyranoside (IPTG).
   6280..6301    +  protein_bind   CAP binding site: CAP binding activates transcription in the presence of cAMP. E. coli catabolite activator protein
   6316..6346    +  promoter       lac promoter: promoter for the E. coli lac operon
   6354..6370    +  protein_bind   lac operator: The lac repressor binds to the lac operator to inhibit transcription in E. coli. This inhibition can be relieved by adding lactose or isopropyl-β-D-thiogalactopyranoside (IPTG). lac repressor encoded by lacI
   6415..6433    +  promoter       T3 promoter: promoter for bacteriophage T3 RNA polymerase
   6461..6687    +  promoter       RSV promoter: Rous sarcoma virus enhancer/promoter
   6688..6868    +  LTR            5' LTR (truncated): truncated 5' long terminal repeat (LTR) from HIV-1
   6915..7040    +  misc_feature   HIV-1 Ψ: packaging signal of human immunodeficiency virus type 1
   7024..7387    +  CDS            HIV-1 gag (fragment): gag protein from human immunodeficiency virus 1; gag
   7533..7766    +  misc_feature   RRE: The Rev response element (RRE) of HIV-1 allows for Rev-dependent mRNA export from the nucleus to the cytoplasm.
   8143..8169    +  CDS            Rev (fragment): human immunodeficiency virus 1 (HIV-1) Rev protein; rev; enhances nuclear export of unspliced and incompletely spliced viral mRNAs
   8170..8670    +  promoter       hPGK promoter: human phosphoglycerate kinase 1 promoter
   8682..9077    +  CDS            BSD: blasticidin S deaminase; Aspergillus terreus BSD; confers resistance to blasticidin
   9137..9254    +  misc_feature   cPPT/CTS: central polypurine tract and central termination sequence of HIV-1
