[The description below was written by a language model from this plasmid's Addgene catalogue record and pLannotate feature annotations shown in this document.]
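Description:
IDG_TTYH2_OE_1 is a mammalian overexpression plasmid for human TTYH2 (also known as C17orf29), built by Gateway cloning into the pLX304 backbone. Although catalogued simply as a mammalian expression vector, the feature table shows a third-generation-style self-inactivating HIV-1 lentiviral transfer architecture. An RSV promoter drives a truncated 5' LTR, followed by the Ψ packaging signal with a gag fragment, the Rev response element, a cPPT/CTS, and a ΔU3 3' LTR with a downstream SV40 polyadenylation signal. In E. coli the plasmid carries a ColE1/pUC-type origin and ampicillin resistance (AmpR), along with an f1 origin and leftover lac and T7/T3 promoter elements from the cloning backbone. The catalogue lists it as low copy and grown in a recombination-tolerant strain, which is common practice for LTR-containing plasmids.

Between the LTRs there are two expression units. A human PGK promoter drives blasticidin S deaminase, allowing blasticidin selection of transduced or transfected cells. After the cPPT/CTS, which aids nuclear import of the viral genome, the CMV enhancer/promoter drives the TTYH2 coding sequence, flanked by attB1 and attB2 remnants from the Gateway recombination. The attB2 site is immediately followed by a backbone-encoded V5 epitope, giving a C-terminal tag for detection by immunoblotting or immunostaining. A WPRE downstream of the tag enhances transcript stability and expression. TTYH2 is annotated as a probable large-conductance calcium-activated chloride channel with possible roles in calcium signalling, cell proliferation and aggregation. The construct's stated purpose is TTYH2 overexpression, and its design supports either transient expression or stable, blasticidin-selected lines after lentiviral delivery.
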