Addgene plasmid #161676: IDG_TTYH2_OE_1
Purpose: Overexpresses TTYH2
Depositing lab: Mike McManus. Depositing organization: University of California, San Francisco (UCSF).
Backbone
  Vector backbone: pLX304
  Vector type: Mammalian Expression
  Selectable markers: Blasticidin
Growth in bacteria
  Bacterial resistance: Ampicillin, 100 μg/mL
  Growth temperature: 30°C
  Growth strain: NEB Stable
  Copy number: Low Copy
Gene/Insert
  Gene/Insert name: TTYH2
  Species: H. sapiens (human)
  Entrez Gene: TTYH2 (a.k.a. C17orf29)
  Tag / fusion protein: V5 (C terminal on backbone)
  Cloning method: Gateway Cloning
Terms and licenses: Academic/Nonprofit Terms; Industry Terms: Not Available to Industry
How to cite: IDG_TTYH2_OE_1 was a gift from Mike McManus (Addgene plasmid # 161676 ; http://n2t.net/addgene:161676 ; RRID:Addgene_161676)
