>Addgene plasmid #161676 | IDG_TTYH2_OE_1 | depositor partial sequence | sequence record 313375 | Full Sequence
ATGCAGGCGGCGCGCGTGGACTACATCGCTCCCTGGTGGGTCGTGTGGCTGCACAGCGTCCCGCACGTCG
GCCTGCGCCTGCAGCCCGTGAACAGCACCTTCAGCCCCGGCGACGAGAGTTACCAGGAGTCGCTGCTGTT
CCTGGGGCTGGTGGCCGCCGTCTGCCTGGGCCTGAACCTCATCTTCCTTGTGGCTTACCTGGTCTGTGCA
TGCCACTGCCGGCGGGACGATGCGGTGCAGACCAAGCAGCACCACTCCTGCTGCATCACCTGGACGGCCG
TGGTGGCCGGGCTCATCTGCTGTGCTGCGGTGGGCGTTGGTTTCTATGGAAACAGCGAGACCAACGATGG
GGCGTACCAGCTGATGTACTCCTTGGACGATGCCAACCACACCTTCTCTGGGATCGATGCTCTGGTTTCC
GGAACTACCCAGAAGATGAAGGTGGACCTAGAGCAGCACCTGGCCCGGCTCAGTGAGATCTTTGCTGCCC
GGGGCGATTACCTGCAGACCCTGAAGTTCATACAGCAGATGGCGGGCAGCGTTGTTGTTCAGCTCTCAGG
ACTGCCCGTGTGGAGGGAGGTCACCATGGAGCTGACCAAGCTATCCGACCAGACTGGCTACGTGGAGTAC
TACAGGTGGCTCTCCTACCTCCTGCTCTTTATCCTGGACCTGGTCATCTGCCTCATTGCCTGCCTGGGAC
TGGCCAAGCGCTCCAAGTGTCTCCTGGCCTCGATGCTGTGCTGTGGGGCACTGAGCCTGCTCCTCAGTTG
GGCATCCCTGGCCGCTGATGGCTCTGCGGCAGTGGCCACCAGTGACTTCTGTGTGGCTCCTGACACCTTC
ATCCTGAACGTCACGGAGGGCCAGATCAGCACAGAGGTGACTCGCTACTACCTGTATTGCAGCCAGAGTG
GAAGCAGCCCCTTCCAGCAGACCCTGACCACCTTCCAGCGCGCACTTACCACCATGCAGATCCAGGTCGC
GGGGCTGCTGCAGTTTGCCGTGCCCCTCTTCTCCACTGCAGAGGAAGACCTGCTTGCAATCCAGCTCCTG
CTGAACTCCTCAGAGTCCAGCCTTCACCAGCTGACCGCCATGGTGGACTGCCGAGGGCTGCACAAGGATT
ATCTGGACGCTCTTGCTGGCATCTGCTACGACGGCCTCCAGGGCTTGCTGTACCTTGGCCTCTTCTCCTT
CCTGGCCGCCCTCGCCTTCTCCACCATGATCTGTGCAGGGCCAAGGGCCTGGAAGCACTTCACCACCAGA
AACAGAGACTACGATGACATTGATGATGATGACCCCTTTAACCCCCAAGCCTGGCGCATGGCGGCTCACA
GTCCCCCGAGGGGACAGCTTCACAGCTTCTGCAGCTACAGCAGTGGCCTGGGAAGTCAGACCAGCCTGCA
GCCCCCGGCCCAGACCATCTCCAACGCCCCTGTCTCCGAGTACATGAACCAAGCCATGCTCTTTGGTAGG
AACCCACGCTACGAGAACGTGCCACTAATCGGGAGAGCCTCCCCTCCGCCTACGTACTCTCCCAGCATGA
GAGCCACCTACCTGTCTGTGGCGGATGAGCACCTGAGGCACTACGGGAATCAGTTTCCAGCCTTGCCAAC
TTTCTTGTACAAAGTGGTTGGTAAGCCTATCCCTAACCCTCTCCTCGGTCTCGATTCTACGTAG
